Addgene plasmid #122650: Mm-PylRS-AF/Pyl-tRNACUA
Purpose: tRNA synthetase/tRNA pair for the incorporation of unnatural amino acid into proteins in mammalian cells in response to the amber codon TAG.
Depositing lab: Howard Hang. Depositing organization: Rockefeller University. Publication: IFITM3 directly engages and shuttles incoming virus particles to lysosomes. Spence JS, He R, Hoffmann HH, Das T, Thinon E, Rice CM, Peng T, Chandran K, Hang HC. Nat Chem Biol. 2019 Jan 14. pii: 10.1038/s41589-018-0213-2. doi: 10.1038/s41589-018-0213-2. PubMed 30643282.
Backbone
  Vector backbone: pCMV
  Vector type: Mammalian Expression
Growth in bacteria
  Bacterial resistance: Ampicillin, 100 μg/mL
  Growth temperature: 37°C
  Growth strain: DH5alpha
  Copy number: Unknown
Gene/Insert
  Gene/Insert name: PylRS-AF, Pyl-tRNACUA
  Species: Methanosarcina mazei
  Mutation: Tyrosine 306 changed to Alanine, Tyrosine 384 changed to Phenylalanine
  Tag / fusion protein: FLAG
  Cloning method: Unknown
  Sequencing primers: 5′ CGCAAATGGGCGGTAGGCGTG
Resource information
  A portion of this plasmid was derived from a plasmid made by: Prof. Peng R. Chen, Peking University, China
Terms and licenses: Academic/Nonprofit Terms; Industry Terms: Not Available to Industry
How to cite: Mm-PylRS-AF/Pyl-tRNACUA was a gift from Howard Hang (Addgene plasmid # 122650 ; http://n2t.net/addgene:122650 ; RRID:Addgene_122650)
