[The description below was written by a language model from this plasmid's Addgene catalogue record and the feature table of its GenBank file.]
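Description:
Mm-PylRS-AF/Pyl-tRNACUA is a 7.4 kb mammalian expression plasmid on a pCMV backbone that supplies an orthogonal aminoacyl-tRNA synthetase/tRNA pair for genetic code expansion in mammalian cells. It is propagated in E. coli through a high-copy ColE1/pUC-type origin with ampicillin selection (AmpR under its own promoter). It also carries an f1 origin for single-stranded DNA production. For mammalian cells, an SV40 early promoter (containing the SV40 origin) drives a hygromycin resistance gene terminated by an SV40 poly(A) signal, which would allow selection of stably transfected cells.

The protein-coding cassette uses the human CMV immediate-early enhancer and promoter, followed by an SP6 promoter, a Kozak consensus sequence and an N-terminal FLAG epitope, and ends in the bGH polyadenylation signal. The synthetase coding region itself is not annotated in the feature table. The unannotated interval between the FLAG tag and the bGH signal is presumably where the catalogued insert lies: Methanosarcina mazei pyrrolysyl-tRNA synthetase with the Y306A and Y384F substitutions (the "AF" variant). A human U6 RNA polymerase III promoter sits in the opposite orientation elsewhere on the plasmid. It is the likely driver of the amber suppressor Pyl-tRNA(CUA), although the tRNA is likewise not annotated.

When co-transfected with a gene of interest carrying an in-frame TAG codon and supplied with a suitable unnatural amino acid, the synthetase charges the suppressor tRNA, which decodes the amber codon and site-specifically installs the amino acid. The record does not specify which unnatural amino acids are used. The FLAG tag allows synthetase expression to be checked.
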