LOCUS       Exported 7401 bp ds-DNA circular SYN 12-MAY-2021
DEFINITION  tRNA synthetase/tRNA pair for the incorporation of unnatural amino
            acid into proteins in mammalian cells in response to the amber codon
            TAG..
ACCESSION   .
VERSION     .
KEYWORDS    Mm-PylRS-AF/Pyl-tRNACUA
SOURCE      synthetic DNA construct
  ORGANISM  synthetic DNA construct
REFERENCE   1 (bases 1 to 7401)
  AUTHORS   Spence JS, He R, Hoffmann HH, Das T, Thinon E, Rice CM, Peng T,
            Chandran K, Hang HC
  TITLE     IFITM3 directly engages and shuttles incoming virus particles to
            lysosomes.
  JOURNAL   Nat Chem Biol. 2019 Jan 14. pii: 10.1038/s41589-018-0213-2. doi:
            10.1038/s41589-018-0213-2.
  PUBMED    30643282
REFERENCE   2 (bases 1 to 7401)
  AUTHORS   .
  TITLE     Direct Submission
  JOURNAL   Exported May 12, 2021 from SnapGene Server 1.1.58
            http://www.snapgene.com
FEATURES             Location/Qualifiers
     source          1..7401
                     /organism="synthetic DNA construct"
                     /mol_type="other DNA"
     enhancer        46..425
                     /label=CMV enhancer
                     /note="human cytomegalovirus immediate early enhancer"
     promoter        426..629
                     /label=CMV promoter
                     /note="human cytomegalovirus (CMV) immediate early
                     promoter"
     primer_bind     580..600
                     /label=CMV-F
                     /note="Human CMV immediate early promoter, forward primer"
     primer_bind     626..650
                     /label=LNCX
                     /note="Human CMV promoter, forward primer"
     promoter        860..878
                     /label=SP6 promoter
                     /note="promoter for bacteriophage SP6 RNA polymerase"
     primer_bind     860..877
                     /label=SP6
                     /note="SP6 promoter, forward primer"
     primer_bind     891..910
                     /label=pMT2-F
                     /note="Synthetic intron, forward primer"
     regulatory      962..971
                     /regulatory_class="other"
                     /note="vertebrate consensus sequence for strong initiation
                     of translation (Kozak, 1987)"
     CDS             971..994
                     /codon_start=1
                     /product="FLAG(R) epitope tag, followed by an enterokinase
                     cleavage site"
                     /label=FLAG
                     /translation="DYKDDDDK"
     primer_bind     complement(2385..2402)
                     /label=BGH-rev
                     /note="Bovine growth hormone terminator, reverse primer.
                     Also called BGH reverse"
     polyA_signal    2391..2615
                     /label=bGH poly(A) signal
                     /note="bovine growth hormone polyadenylation signal"
     rep_origin      2661..3089
                     /direction=RIGHT
                     /label=f1 ori
                     /note="f1 bacteriophage origin of replication; arrow
                     indicates direction of (+) strand synthesis"
     primer_bind     complement(2748..2767)
                     /label=F1ori-R
                     /note="F1 origin, reverse primer"
     primer_bind     2958..2979
                     /label=F1ori-F
                     /note="F1 origin, forward primer"
     primer_bind     complement(3098..3118)
                     /label=pBABE 3'
                     /note="SV40 enhancer, reverse primer for pBABE vectors"
     promoter        3103..3432
                     /label=SV40 promoter
                     /note="SV40 enhancer and early promoter"
     rep_origin      3283..3418
                     /label=SV40 ori
                     /note="SV40 origin of replication"
     primer_bind     3345..3364
                     /label=SV40pro-F
                     /note="SV40 promoter/origin, forward primer"
     CDS             3481..4506
                     /codon_start=1
                     /gene="aph(4)-Ia"
                     /product="aminoglycoside phosphotransferase from E. coli"
                     /label=HygR
                     /note="confers resistance to hygromycin"
                     /translation="MKKPELTATSVEKFLIEKFDSVSDLMQLSEGEESRAFSFDVGGRG
                     YVLRVNSCADGFYKDRYVYRHFASAALPIPEVLDIGEFSESLTYCISRRAQGVTLQDLP
                     ETELPAVLQPVAEAMDAIAAADLSQTSGFGPFGPQGIGQYTTWRDFICAIADPHVYHWQ
                     TVMDDTVSASVAQALDELMLWAEDCPEVRHLVHADFGSNNVLTDNGRITAVIDWSEAMF
                     GDSQYEVANIFFWRPWLACMEQQTRYFERRHPELAGSPRLRAYMLRIGLDQLYQSLVDG
                     NFDDAAWAQGRCDAIVRSGAGTVGRTQIARRSAAVWTDGCVEVLADSGNRRPSTRPRAK
                     E"
     polyA_signal    4636..4757
                     /label=SV40 poly(A) signal
                     /note="SV40 polyadenylation signal"
     primer_bind     complement(4673..4692)
                     /label=SV40pA-R
                     /note="SV40 polyA, reverse primer"
     primer_bind     4727..4746
                     /label=EBV-rev
                     /note="SV40 polyA terminator, reverse primer"
     primer_bind     complement(4806..4822)
                     /label=M13 rev
                     /note="common sequencing primer, one of multiple similar
                     variants"
     primer_bind     complement(4806..4822)
                     /label=M13 Reverse
                     /note="In lacZ gene. Also called M13-rev"
     primer_bind     complement(4819..4841)
                     /label=M13/pUC Reverse
                     /note="In lacZ gene"
     protein_bind    4830..4846
                     /label=lac operator
                     /bound_moiety="lac repressor encoded by lacI"
                     /note="The lac repressor binds to the lac operator to
                     inhibit transcription in E. coli. This inhibition can be
                     relieved by adding lactose or
                     isopropyl-beta-D-thiogalactopyranoside (IPTG)."
     promoter        complement(4854..4884)
                     /label=lac promoter
                     /note="promoter for the E. coli lac operon"
     protein_bind    4899..4920
                     /label=CAP binding site
                     /bound_moiety="E. coli catabolite activator protein"
                     /note="CAP binding activates transcription in the presence
                     of cAMP."
     primer_bind     complement(5037..5054)
                     /label=L4440
                     /note="L4440 vector, forward primer"
     rep_origin      complement(5208..5796)
                     /direction=LEFT
                     /label=ori
                     /note="high-copy-number ColE1/pMB1/pBR322/pUC origin of
                     replication"
     primer_bind     complement(5288..5307)
                     /label=pBR322ori-F
                     /note="pBR322 origin, forward primer"
     CDS             complement(5967..6827)
                     /codon_start=1
                     /gene="bla"
                     /product="beta-lactamase"
                     /label=AmpR
                     /note="confers resistance to ampicillin, carbenicillin, and
                     related antibiotics"
                     /translation="MSIQHFRVALIPFFAAFCLPVFAHPETLVKVKDAEDQLGARVGYI
                     ELDLNSGKILESFRPEERFPMMSTFKVLLCGAVLSRIDAGQEQLGRRIHYSQNDLVEYS
                     PVTEKHLTDGMTVRELCSAAITMSDNTAANLLLTTIGGPKELTAFLHNMGDHVTRLDRW
                     EPELNEAIPNDERDTTMPVAMATTLRKLLTGELLTLASRQQLIDWMEADKVAGPLLRSA
                     LPAGWFIADKSGAGERGSRGIIAALGPDGKPSRIVVIYTTGSQATMDERNRQIAEIGAS
                     LIKHW"
     primer_bind     6590..6609
                     /label=Amp-R
                     /note="Ampicillin resistance gene, reverse primer"
     promoter        complement(6828..6932)
                     /gene="bla"
                     /label=AmpR promoter
     promoter        complement(7030..7270)
                     /label=U6 promoter
                     /note="RNA polymerase III promoter for human U6 snRNA"
     primer_bind     complement(7080..7099)
                     /label=LKO.1 5'
                     /note="Human U6 promoter, forward primer"
     primer_bind     complement(7250..7270)
                     /label=hU6-F
                     /note="Human U6 promoter, forward primer"
ORIGIN
        1 atatgtacat ttatattggc tcatgtccaa tatgaccgcc atgttggcat tgattattga
       61 ctagttatta atagtaatca attacggggt cattagttca tagcccatat atggagttcc
      121 gcgttacata acttacggta aatggcccgc ctggctgacc gcccaacgac ccccgcccat
      181 tgacgtcaat aatgacgtat gttcccatag taacgccaat agggactttc cattgacgtc
      241 aatgggtgga gtatttacgg taaactgccc acttggcagt acatcaagtg tatcatatgc
      301 caagtccgcc ccctattgac gtcaatgacg gtaaatggcc cgcctggcat tatgcccagt
      361 acatgacctt acgggacttt cctacttggc agtacatcta cgtattagtc atcgctatta
      421 ccatggtgat gcggttttgg cagtacacca atgggcgtgg atagcggttt gactcacggg
      481 gatttccaag tctccacccc attgacgtca atgggagttt gttttggcac caaaatcaac
      541 gggactttcc aaaatgtcgt aataaccccg ccccgttgac gcaaatgggc ggtaggcgtg
      601 tacggtggga ggtctatata agcagagctc gtttagtgaa ccgtcagatc gcctggagac
      661 gccatccacg ctgttttgac ctccatagaa gacaccggga ccgatccagc ctccgcggcc
      721 gggaacggtg cattggaacg cggattcccc gtgccaagag tgacgtaagt accgcctata
      781 gagtctatag gcccaccccc ttggcttcgt tagaacgcgg ctacaattaa tacataacct
      841 tatgtatcat acacatacga tttaggtgac actatagaat aacatccact ttgcctttct
      901 ctccacaggt gtccactccc aggtccaact gcacgggcta gcgtttaaac ttaagaagct
      961 tgccaccatg gactacaagg acgacgacga caagatggac aagaagcccc tgaacaccct
     1021 gatcagcgcc acaggactgt ggatgtccag aaccggcacc atccacaaga tcaagcacca
     1081 cgaggtgtcc cggtccaaaa tctacatcga gatggcctgc ggcgatcacc tggtcgtcaa
     1141 caacagcaga agcagccgga cagccagagc cctgcggcac cacaagtaca gaaagacctg
     1201 caagcggtgc agagtgtccg acgaggacct gaacaagttc ctgaccaagg ccaacgagga
     1261 ccagaccagc gtgaaagtga aggtggtgtc cgcccccacc cggaccaaga aagccatgcc
     1321 caagagcgtg gccagagccc ccaagcccct ggaaaacacc gaagccgctc aggcccagcc
     1381 cagcggcagc aagttcagcc ccgccatccc cgtgtctacc caggaaagcg tcagcgtccc
     1441 cgccagcgtg tccaccagca tctctagcat ctcaaccggc gccacagctt ctgccctggt
     1501 caagggcaac accaacccca tcaccagcat gtctgcccct gtgcaggcct ctgccccagc
     1561 cctgaccaag tcccagaccg accggctgga agtgctcctg aaccccaagg acgagatcag
     1621 cctgaacagc ggcaagccct tccgggagct ggaaagcgag ctgctgagcc ggcggaagaa
     1681 ggacctccag caaatctacg ccgaggaacg ggagaactac ctgggcaagc tggaaagaga
     1741 gatcacccgg ttcttcgtgg accggggctt cctggaaatc aagagcccca tcctgatccc
     1801 cctggagtac atcgagcgga tgggcatcga caacgacacc gagctgagca agcagatttt
     1861 ccgggtggac aagaacttct gcctgcggcc catgctggcc cccaacctgg ccaactacct
     1921 gcggaaactg gatcgcgctc tgcccgaccc catcaagatt ttcgagatcg gcccctgcta
     1981 ccggaaagag agcgacggca aagagcacct ggaagagttt acaatgctga acttttgcca
     2041 gatgggcagc ggctgcacca gagagaacct ggaatccatc atcaccgact ttctgaacca
     2101 cctggggatc gacttcaaga tcgtgggcga cagctgcatg gtgttcggcg acaccctgga
     2161 cgtgatgcac ggcgacctgg aactgtctag cgccgtcgtg ggacccatcc ctctggaccg
     2221 ggagtggggc atcgataagc cctggatcgg agccggcttc ggcctggaac ggctgctgaa
     2281 agtcaagcac gactttaaga acatcaagcg ggctgccaga agcgagagct actacaacgg
     2341 catcagcacc aacctgtgat gataaggatc cacccgctga tcagcctcga ctgtgccttc
     2401 tagttgccag ccatctgttg tttgcccctc ccccgtgcct tccttgaccc tggaaggtgc
     2461 cactcccact gtcctttcct aataaaatga ggaaattgca tcgcattgtc tgagtaggtg
     2521 tcattctatt ctggggggtg gggtggggca ggacagcaag ggggaggatt gggaagacaa
     2581 tagcaggcat gctggggatg cggtgggctc tatggcttct gaggcggaaa gaaccagctg
     2641 gggctctagg gggtatcccc nnnnnnnnnn nnnnnnnnnn nnnnnnnnnn nnnnnnnnnn
     2701 nnnnnnnnnn nnnnnnnnnn nnnnnnnnnn nnnnnnnnnn nnnnnnnnnn nnnnnnnnnn
     2761 nnnnnnnnnn nnnnnnnnnn nnnncnnnnn nnnnnnnnnn nnnnnnnnnn nnnnnnnnnn
     2821 nnnnnnnnnn nnnnnnnnnn nnnnnnnnnn nnnnnnnnnn nnnnnnnnnn nnnnnnannn
     2881 nnnnnnnnnn nnnnnnnnnn nnnnnnnnnn nnnnnnnnnn nnnnnncctt tgacgttgga
     2941 gtccacgttc tttaatagtg gactcttgtt ccaaactgga acaacactca accctatctc
     3001 ggtctattct tttgatttat aagggatttt gccgatttcg gcctattggt taaaaaatga
     3061 gctgatttaa caaaaattta acgcgaatta attctgtgga atgtgtgtca gttagggtgt
     3121 ggaaagtccc caggctcccc agcaggcaga agtatgcaaa gcatgcatct caattagtca
     3181 gcaaccaggt gtggaaagtc cccaggctcc ccagcaggca gaagtatgca aagcatgcat
     3241 ctcaattagt cagcaaccat agtcccgccc ctaactccgc ccatcccgcc cctaactccg
     3301 cccagttccg cccattctcc gccccatggc tgactaattt tttttattta tgcagaggcc
     3361 gaggccgcct ctgcctctga gctattccag aagtagtgag gaggcttttt tggaggccta
     3421 ggcttttgca aaaagctccc gggagcttgt atatccattt tcggatctga tcagcacgtg
     3481 atgaaaaagc ctgaactcac cgcgacgtct gtcgagaagt ttctgatcga aaagttcgac
     3541 agcgtctccg acctgatgca gctctcggag ggcgaagaat ctcgtgcttt cagcttcgat
     3601 gtaggagggc gtggatatgt cctgcgggta aatagctgcg ccgatggttt ctacaaagat
     3661 cgttatgttt atcggcactt tgcatcggcc gcgctcccga ttccggaagt gcttgacatt
     3721 ggggaattca gcgagagcct gacctattgc atctcccgcc gtgcacaggg tgtcacgttg
     3781 caagacctgc ctgaaaccga actgcccgct gttctgcagc cggtcgcgga ggccatggat
     3841 gcgatcgctg cggccgatct tagccagacg agcgggttcg gcccattcgg accgcaagga
     3901 atcggtcaat acactacatg gcgtgatttc atatgcgcga ttgctgatcc ccatgtgtat
     3961 cactggcaaa ctgtgatgga cgacaccgtc agtgcgtccg tcgcgcaggc tctcgatgag
     4021 ctgatgcttt gggccgagga ctgccccgaa gtccggcacc tcgtgcacgc ggatttcggc
     4081 tccaacaatg tcctgacgga caatggccgc ataacagcgg tcattgactg gagcgaggcg
     4141 atgttcgggg attcccaata cgaggtcgcc aacatcttct tctggaggcc gtggttggct
     4201 tgtatggagc agcagacgcg ctacttcgag cggaggcatc cggagcttgc aggatcgccg
     4261 cggctccggg cgtatatgct ccgcattggt cttgaccaac tctatcagag cttggttgac
     4321 ggcaatttcg atgatgcagc ttgggcgcag ggtcgatgcg acgcaatcgt ccgatccgga
     4381 gccgggactg tcgggcgtac acaaatcgcc cgcagaagcg cggccgtctg gaccgatggc
     4441 tgtgtagaag tactcgccga tagtggaaac cgacgcccca gcactcgtcc gagggcaaag
     4501 gaatagcacg tgctacgaga tttcgattcc accgccgcct tctatgaaag gttgggcttc
     4561 ggaatcgttt tccgggacgc cggctggatg atcctccagc gcggggatct catgctggag
     4621 ttcttcgccc accccaactt gtttattgca gcttataatg gttacaaata aagcaatagc
     4681 atcacaaatt tcacaaataa agcatttttt tcactgcatt ctagttgtgg tttgtccaaa
     4741 ctcatcaatg tatcttatca tgtctgtata ccgtcgacct ctagctagag cttggcgtaa
     4801 tcatggtcat agctgtttcc tgtgtgaaat tgttatccgc tcacaattcc acacaacata
     4861 cgagccggaa gcataaagtg taaagcctgg ggtgcctaat gagtgagcta actcacatta
     4921 attgcgttgc gctcactgcc cgctttccag tcgggaaacc tgtcgtgcca gctgcattaa
     4981 tgaatcggcc aacgcgcggg gagaggcggt ttgcgtattg ggcgctcttc cgcttcctcg
     5041 ctcactgact cgctgcgctc ggtcgttcgg ctgcggcgag cggtatcagc tcactcaaag
     5101 gcggtaatac ggttatccac agaatcaggg gataacgcag gaaagaacat gtgagcaaaa
     5161 ggccagcaaa aggccaggaa ccgtaaaaag gccgcgttgc tggcgttttt ccataggctc
     5221 cgcccccctg acgagcatca caaaaatcga cgctcaagtc agaggtggcg aaacccgaca
     5281 ggactataaa gataccaggc gtttccccct ggaagctccc tcgtgcgctc tcctgttccg
     5341 accctgccgc ttaccggata cctgtccgcc tttctccctt cgggaagcgt ggcgctttct
     5401 catagctcac gctgtaggta tctcagttcg gtgtaggtcg ttcgctccaa gctgggctgt
     5461 gtgcacgaac cccccgttca gcccgaccgc tgcgccttat ccggtaacta tcgtcttgag
     5521 tccaacccgg taagacacga cttatcgcca ctggcagcag ccactggtaa caggattagc
     5581 agagcgaggt atgtaggcgg tgctacagag ttcttgaagt ggtggcctaa ctacggctac
     5641 actagaagaa cagtatttgg tatctgcgct ctgctgaagc cagttacctt cggaaaaaga
     5701 gttggtagct cttgatccgg caaacaaacc accgctggta gcggtggttt ttttgtttgc
     5761 aagcagcaga ttacgcgcag aaaaaaagga tctcaagaag atcctttgat cttttctacg
     5821 gggtctgacg ctcagtggaa cgaaaactca cgttaaggga ttttggtcat gagattatca
     5881 aaaaggatct tcacctagat ccttttaaat taaaaatgaa gttttaaatc aatctaaagt
     5941 atatatgagt aaacttggtc tgacagttac caatgcttaa tcagtgaggc acctatctca
     6001 gcgatctgtc tatttcgttc atccatagtt gcctgactcc ccgtcgtgta gataactacg
     6061 atacgggagg gcttaccatc tggccccagt gctgcaatga taccgcgaga cccacgctca
     6121 ccggctccag atttatcagc aataaaccag ccagccggaa gggccgagcg cagaagtggt
     6181 cctgcaactt tatccgcctc catccagtct attaattgtt gccgggaagc tagagtaagt
     6241 agttcgccag ttaatagttt gcgcaacgtt gttgccattg ctacaggcat cgtggtgtca
     6301 cgctcgtcgt ttggtatggc ttcattcagc tccggttccc aacgatcaag gcgagttaca
     6361 tgatccccca tgttgtgcaa aaaagcggtt agctccttcg gtcctccgat cgttgtcaga
     6421 agtaagttgg ccgcagtgtt atcactcatg gttatggcag cactgcataa ttctcttact
     6481 gtcatgccat ccgtaagatg cttttctgtg actggtgagt actcaaccaa gtcattctga
     6541 gaatagtgta tgcggcgacc gagttgctct tgcccggcgt caatacggga taataccgcg
     6601 ccacatagca gaactttaaa agtgctcatc attggaaaac gttcttcggg gcgaaaactc
     6661 tcaaggatct taccgctgtt gagatccagt tcgatgtaac ccactcgtgc acccaactga
     6721 tcttcagcat cttttacttt caccagcgtt tctgggtgag caaaaacagg aaggcaaaat
     6781 gccgcaaaaa agggaataag ggcgacacgg aaatgttgaa tactcatact cttccttttt
     6841 caatattatt gaagcattta tcagggttat tgtctcatga gcggatacat atttgaatgt
     6901 atttagaaaa ataaacaaat aggggttccg cgcacatttc cccgaaaaat ggcggaaacc
     6961 ccgggaatct aacccggctg aacggattta gagtccattc gatctacatg atcaggtttc
     7021 cggtgtttcg tcctttccac aagatatata aagccaagaa atcgaaatac tttcaagtta
     7081 cggtaagcat atgatagtcc attttaaaac ataattttaa aactgcaaac tacccaagaa
     7141 attattactt tctacgtcac gtattttgta ctaatatctt tgtgtttaca gtcaaattaa
     7201 ttctaattat ctctctaaca gccttgtatc gtatatgcaa atatgaagga atcatgggaa
     7261 ataggccctc ttcctgcccg accttcgcga tgtacgggcc agatatacgc caatattggc
     7321 cattagccat attattcatt ggttatatag cataaatcaa tattggctat tggccattgc
     7381 atacgttgta tctatatcat a
//
